Addgene plasmid #179524: pAID1.2-EF1a-NmClover3-hsLem2
Purpose: Express OsTIR1 and mClover3-mAID-hsLem2 in mammalian cells under the control of EF1a promoter
Depositing lab: Yasushi Hiraoka. Depositing organization: The University of Osaka. Publication: Transfected plasmid DNA is incorporated into the nucleus via nuclear envelope reformation at telophase. Haraguchi T, Koujin T, Shindo T, Bilir S, Osakada H, Nishimura K, Hirano Y, Asakawa H, Mori C, Kobayashi S, Okada Y, Chikashige Y, Fukagawa T, Shibata S, Hiraoka Y. Commun Biol. 2022 Jan 20;5(1):78. doi: 10.1038/s42003-022-03021-8. PubMed 35058555.
Backbone
  Vector backbone: pAID1.2-EF1a-NmClover3
  Backbone size w/o insert (bp): 7371
  Total vector size (bp): 8883
  Vector type: Mammalian Expression
  Selectable markers: Blasticidin
Growth in bacteria
  Bacterial resistance: Ampicillin, 100 μg/mL
  Growth temperature: 37°C
  Growth strain: DH5alpha
  Copy number: High Copy
Gene/Insert
  Gene/Insert name: LEMD2
  Species: H. sapiens (human)
  GenBank ID: NM_181336.4
  Entrez Gene: LEMD2 (a.k.a. CTRCT42, LEM2, NET25, dJ482C21.1)
  Promoter: EF1α
  Tag / fusion protein: mClover3-mAID (N terminal on insert)
  Cloning method: Gibson Cloning
  Sequencing primers: 5′ CGGCGACGGCCCCGTGCTGC; 3′ -
Terms and licenses: Academic/Nonprofit Terms; Industry Terms: Not Available to Industry
How to cite: pAID1.2-EF1a-NmClover3-hsLem2 was a gift from Yasushi Hiraoka (Addgene plasmid # 179524 ; http://n2t.net/addgene:179524 ; RRID:Addgene_179524)
