[The description below was written by a language model from this plasmid's Addgene catalogue record and pLannotate feature annotations shown in this document.]
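Description:
pAID1.2-EF1a-NmClover3-hsLem2 is a mammalian expression plasmid that delivers both halves of an auxin-inducible degron (AID) system from a single transcription unit. It is propagated in E. coli through a high-copy ColE1/pUC-type origin with ampicillin selection (β-lactamase), and transfected mammalian cells can be selected with blasticidin. The catalogue lists a total size of 8,883 bp, whereas the sequenced record used for annotation is 9,105 nt; the record does not explain the difference.

The human EF-1α promoter sits at the end of the circular map and reads across the origin of numbering into the rice (Oryza sativa) TIR1 coding sequence, the auxin-receptor F-box protein that recruits degron-tagged proteins for ubiquitination. The blasticidin S deaminase gene (bsr) follows closely downstream; how it is joined to TIR1 is not annotated. An EMCV IRES then allows translation of a second open reading frame from the same message: mClover3 (a green/yellow fluorescent protein) fused to the mini-AID degron from Arabidopsis IAA17 and then to human LEMD2 (Lem2), an inner nuclear membrane LEM-domain protein. An SV40 polyadenylation signal terminates the cassette. Upstream of the EF-1α promoter are a synthetic poly(A) signal and a transcriptional pause site, which typically insulate against read-through from the backbone, along with an SV40 early promoter and a small t antigen fragment whose role is not stated. A short Rosa26 homology-arm match is only a fragment and is probably incidental.

The construct lets users visualise Lem2 by fluorescence in live cells and rapidly deplete the tagged protein on adding auxin. The associated work concerns nuclear envelope reformation and the incorporation of transfected DNA into the nucleus.
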