Features (pLannotate 1.2.2; 16 found; start..end, strand, type, name):
     24..1748    +  CDS            TIR1B_ORYSJ: Experimental evidence at transcript level: Swiss-Prot protein existence level 2. From Oryza sativa subsp. japonica (Rice).
   1803..2222    +  CDS            bsr: BSR_BACCE - Experimental evidence at protein level: Swiss-Prot protein existence level 1. Catalyzes the deamination of the cytosine moiety of the antibiotics blasticidin S, cytomycin and acetylblasticidin S. From Bacillus cereus.
   2285..2871    +  misc_feature   IRES2: internal ribosome entry site (IRES) of the encephalomyocarditis virus (EMCV)
   2884..3600    +  CDS            mClover3: mClover3 is a basic (constitutively fluorescent) green/yellow fluorescent protein published in 2016, derived from Aequorea victoria. It is reported to be a rapidly-maturing monomer with high acid sensitivity.
   3601..3804    +  CDS            mini-AID: minimal degron from the auxin-responsive IAA17 protein of Arabidopsis thaliana (Kubota et al., 2013) acts as an auxin-inducible degron (AID) in the presence of TIR1
   3838..5346    +  CDS            LEMD2: LEMD2_HUMAN - Experimental evidence at protein level: Swiss-Prot protein existence level 1. Required for embryonic development and is involved in regulation of several signaling pathways such as MAPK and AKT. Required for myoblast differentiation involving regulation of ERK signaling (By similarity). From Homo sapiens (Human).
   5367..5488    +  polyA_signal   SV40 poly(A) signal: SV40 polyadenylation signal
   5642..6230    -  rep_origin     ori: high-copy-number ColE1/pMB1/pBR322/pUC origin of replication
   6400..6433    +  misc_feature   HA-L (fragment): left homology arm from intron 1 of the mouse Rosa26 gene (Soriano, 1999)
   6457..7317    -  CDS            AmpR: β-lactamase confers resistance to ampicillin, carbenicillin, and related antibiotics
   7318..7359    -  promoter       AmpR promoter (fragment): bla
   7422..7470    +  polyA_signal   poly(A) signal: synthetic polyadenylation signal
   7484..7575    +  misc_feature   pause site: RNA polymerase II transcriptional pause signal from the human α2 globin gene
   7595..7805    +  promoter       SV40 promoter: SV40 early promoter
   7827..7893    +  CDS            small t antigen (fragment): SV40 (simian virus 40) small t antigen
   7900..9078    +  promoter       EF-1α promoter: strong constitutive promoter for human elongation factor EF-1α
>Addgene plasmid #179524 | pAID1.2-EF1a-NmClover3-hsLem2 | addgene full sequence | sequence record 352571 | Addgene NGS Result
TCTTGTCCAGAGGCGCTGCCACCATGACATACTTTCCTGAAGAGGTCGTCGAACACATTTTTAGCTTCCT
GCCTGCACAGAGAGATAGAAACACAGTGAGCCTGGTCTGCAAAGTGTGGTACGAGATCGAACGCCTGAGC
CGGAGAGGAGTGTTCGTCGGCAACTGCTATGCTGTGAGAGCAGGCAGGGTCGCCGCTAGGTTTCCAAATG
TGCGCGCACTGACCGTCAAGGGGAAACCCCACTTCGCCGACTTTAACCTGGTGCCCCCTGATTGGGGAGG
ATACGCCGGCCCTTGGATCGAGGCAGCCGCTCGCGGCTGTCATGGACTGGAGGAACTGCGCATGAAGCGA
ATGGTGGTCTCTGACGAAAGTCTGGAGCTGCTGGCTCGGAGCTTCCCTAGGTTTCGCGCACTGGTGCTGA
TTTCTTGCGAAGGCTTCAGCACCGATGGACTGGCAGCCGTGGCCTCCCACTGTAAGCTGCTGCGGGAGCT
GGACCTCCAGGAGAATGAAGTGGAGGATAGAGGCCCCAGATGGCTGTCTTGCTTCCCAGACTCATGTACC
AGCCTGGTGTCCCTGAACTTTGCCTGCATCAAAGGCGAAGTGAATGCTGGGTCCCTGGAGCGGCTGGTCT
CAAGAAGCCCCAACCTGAGGTCTCTGCGGCTGAACCGGAGCGTGAGCGTGGACACTCTGGCTAAGATTCT
GCTGAGAACCCCTAACCTGGAGGATCTGGGAACCGGCAATCTGACAGACGATTTCCAGACAGAATCCTAC
TTTAAACTGACTTCTGCCCTGGAGAAGTGTAAAATGCTGAGGAGTCTGTCAGGATTCTGGGATGCTTCAC
CCGTGTGCCTGAGCTTTATCTACCCTCTGTGTGCACAGCTGACAGGCCTGAACCTGAGCTATGCACCAAC
CCTGGACGCCAGTGATCTGACAAAGATGATCTCACGCTGCGTGAAACTCCAGCGACTGTGGGTGCTGGAC
TGTATTTCCGATAAGGGGCTCCAGGTGGTCGCCAGCTCCTGCAAGGACCTCCAGGAGCTGAGAGTGTTCC
CATCTGATTTTTACGTGGCCGGATATAGTGCTGTCACTGAGGAAGGCCTGGTGGCAGTCTCACTGGGATG
CCCAAAGCTGAACAGCCTGCTGTATTTCTGTCATCAGATGACTAATGCTGCACTGGTGACCGTCGCCAAG
AACTGCCCTAATTTCACCCGATTTCGGCTGTGTATTCTGGAACCAGGCAAACCCGACGTGGTCACATCCC
AGCCACTGGATGAAGGGTTTGGAGCTATCGTGAGAGAGTGCAAGGGACTCCAGAGGCTGAGCATTTCCGG
CCTGCTGACAGACAAAGTGTTCATGTACATCGGCAAGTATGCTAAGCAGCTGGAGATGCTGAGCATTGCA
TTTGCCGGAGACTCCGATAAGGGCATGATGCACGTGATGAACGGGTGTAAGAATCTGCGAAAACTGGAAA
TCCGGGACAGCCCTTTCGGGGATGCCGCTCTGCTGGGAAACTTTGCCAGATACGAGACAATGAGGAGCCT
GTGGATGTCTAGTTGCAATGTGACTCTGAAGGGCTGTCAGGTCCTGGCTAGTAAAATGCCTATGCTGAAC
GTGGAAGTCATTAATGAGCGGGACGGGTCTAACGAAATGGAGGAAAATCATGGCGACCTGCCAAAGGTGG
AGAAACTGTATGTGTATCGGACCACCGCAGGGGCAAGAGATGATGCTCCCAACTTTGTGAAGATTCTGGA
GGGCCGCGGCAGCCTGCTGACCTGCGGCGACGTGGAGGAGAACCCCGGCCCCATGAAAACATTTAACATT
TCTCAACAAGATCTAGAATTAGTAGAAGTAGCGACAGAGAAGATTACAATGCTTTATGAGGATAATAAAC
ATCATGTGGGAGCGGCAATTCGTACGAAAACAGGAGAAATCATTTCGGCAGTACATATTGAAGCGTATAT
AGGACGAGTAACTGTTTGTGCAGAAGCCATTGCGATTGGTAGTGCAGTTTCGAATGGACAAAAGGATTTT
GACACGATTGTAGCTGTTAGACACCCTTATTCTGACGAAGTAGATAGAAGTATTCGAGTGGTAAGTCCTT
GTGGTATGTGTAGGGAGTTGATTTCAGACTATGCACCAGATTGTTTTGTGTTAATAGAAATGAATGGCAA
GTTAGTCAAAACTACGATTGAAGAACTCATTCCACTCAAATATACCCGAAATTAAGGATCTTTTTCCCTC
TGCCAAAAATTATGGGGACATCATGAAGCCCCTTGAGGGATCCGCCCCTCTCCCTCCCCCCCCCCTAACG
TTACTGGCCGAAGCCGCTTGGAATAAGGCCGGTGTGCGTTTGTCTATATGTTATTTTCCACCATATTGCC
GTCTTTTGGCAATGTGAGGGCCCGGAAACCTGGCCCTGTCTTCTTGACGAGCATTCCTAGGGGTCTTTCC
CCTCTCGCCAAAGGAATGCAAGGTCTGTTGAATGTCGTGAAGGAAGCAGTTCCTCTGGAAGCTTCTTGAA
GACAAACAACGTCTGTAGCGACCCTTTGCAGGCAGCGGAACCCCCCACCTGGCGACAGGTGCCTCTGCGG
CCAAAAGCCACGTGTATAAGATACACCTGCAAAGGCGGCACAACCCCAGTGCCACGTTGTGAGTTGGATA
GTTGTGGAAAGAGTCAAATGGCTCTCCTCAAGCGTATTCAACAAGGGGCTGAAGGATGCCCAGAAGGTAC
CCCATTGTATGGGATCTGATCTGGGGCCTCGGTACACATGCTTTACATGTGTTTAGTCGAGGTTAAAAAA
ACGTCTAGGCCCCCCGAACCACGGGGACGTGGTTTTCCTTTGAAAAACACGATGATAATATGGCCACAAC
CATGTGCGATAACATGGTGAGCAAGGGCGAGGAGCTGTTCACCGGGGTGGTGCCCATCCTGGTCGAGCTG
GACGGCGACGTAAACGGCCACAAGTTCAGCGTCCGCGGCGAGGGCGAGGGCGATGCCACCAACGGCAAGC
TGACCCTGAAGTTCATCTGCACCACCGGCAAGCTGCCCGTGCCCTGGCCCACCCTCGTGACCACCTTCGG
CTACGGCGTGGCCTGCTTCAGCCGCTACCCCGACCACATGAAGCAGCACGACTTCTTCAAGTCCGCCATG
CCCGAAGGCTACGTCCAGGAGCGCACCATCTCTTTCAAGGACGACGGTACCTACAAGACCCGCGCCGAGG
TGAAGTTCGAGGGCGACACCCTGGTGAACCGCATCGAGCTGAAGGGCATCGACTTCAAGGAGGACGGCAA
CATCCTGGGGCACAAGCTGGAGTACAACTTCAACAGCCACTACGTCTATATCACGGCCGACAAGCAGAAG
AACTGCATCAAGGCTAACTTCAAGATCCGCCACAACGTTGAGGACGGCAGCGTGCAGCTCGCCGACCACT
ACCAGCAGAACACCCCCATCGGCGACGGCCCCGTGCTGCTGCCCGACAACCACTACCTGAGCCATCAGTC
CAAGCTGAGCAAAGACCCCAACGAGAAGCGCGATCACATGGTCCTGCTGGAGTTCGTGACCGCCGCCGGG
ATTACACATGGCATGGACGAGCTGTACAAGAAGGAGAAGAGTGCTTGTCCTAAAGATCCAGCCAAACCTC
CGGCCAAGGCACAAGTTGTGGGATGGCCACCGGTGAGATCATACCGGAAGAACGTGATGGTTTCCTGCCA
AAAATCAAGCGGTGGCCCGGAGGCGGCGGCGTTCGTGAAGGTATCAATGGACGGAGCACCGTACTTGAGG
AAAATCGATTTGAGGATGTATAAAGGAGCTGGTGCAGGCGCTGGAGCGGGTGCCGATATGGCCGGCCTGT
CGGACCTGGAACTGCGGCGGGAGCTGCAGGCCCTGGGCTTCCAGCCAGGACCCATCACCGACACCACCCG
GGATGTCTACCGCAACAAGCTGCGCCGCCTGCGGGGCGAGGCCCGGCTGCGCGACGAGGAGCGGCTGCGG
GAGGAGGCCCGGCCGCGGGGCGAGGAGCGGTTACGGGAAGAGGCCCGGTTACGCGAGGATGCGCCGCTGC
GCGCCCGGCCCGCCGCGGCCTCTCCGCGGGCGGAGCCCTGGCTCTCCCAGCCGGCCTCGGGCTCGGCCTA
CGCGACCCCTGGGGCCTACGGTGATATCCGGCCCTCCGCGGCTTCCTGGGTAGGGAGCCGCGGCCTCGCC
TATCCTGCCCGCCCGGCGCAACTCAGGCGCCGCGCCTCGGTCCGGGGCAGCTCCGAGGAGGACGAGGACG
CCCGGACGCCCGACAGGGCCACGCAGGGCCCGGGTCTCGCGGCCCGCCGCTGGTGGGCAGCGTCTCCCGC
CCCGGCGCGGCTGCCTTCCTCCCTCCTCGGTCCCGACCCGCGCCCGGGCCTGCGGGCGACTCGAGCGGGC
CCTGCTGGCGCGGCGAGGGCCCGGCCTGAGGTGGGGCGCCGGCTGGAGCGCTGGCTCTCTCGGCTTCTGC
TCTGGGCCAGCCTAGGGCTACTGCTCGTCTTCCTGGGCATCCTTTGGGTGAAGATGGGCAAGCCCTCAGC
GCCGCAGGAGGCGGAGGACAACATGAAGTTATTGCCAGTGGACTGTGAGAGAAAAACAGATGAGTTCTGT
CAGGCCAAGCAGAAGGCAGCCTTGCTGGAGCTGCTGCATGAACTCTACAATTTCCTGGCCATCCAAGCTG
GTAATTTTGAGTGTGGAAATCCAGAGAATCTAAAAAGCAAATGCATTCCTGTTATGGAAGCCCAAGAATA
TATAGCCAATGTGACCAGCAGCTCCTCCGCCAAGTTTGAAGCCGCACTGACCTGGATACTGAGCAGTAAC
AAGGACGTGGGCATCTGGTTGAAAGGAGAAGACCAGTCTGAATTGGTGACGACTGTGGACAAGGTGGTCT
GCCTGGAATCTGCCCACCCCCGCATGGGTGTTGGCTGCCGCCTGAGCCGGGCCTTGCTCACTGCTGTCAC
CAACGTGCTCATCTTCTTCTGGTGCTTGGCTTTTTTGTGGGGGCTCCTAATTCTCCTAAAATATCGGTGG
CGAAAGTTAGAAGAGGAGGAACAAGCCATGTATGAGATGGTGAAGAAGATTATAGACGTGGTCCAGGACC
ATTACGTGGACTGGGAGCAGGACATGGAGCGCTATCCATATGTAGGCATCCTGCACGTGCGCGACAGCTT
GATCCCTCCACAGAGCCGGAGGCGCATGAAGCGTGTCTGGGACCGAGCTGTGGAGTTCCTGGCCTCCAAC
GAATCCCGGATCCAGACGGAGTCCCACCGCGTTGCAGGAGAGGACATGCTGGTGTGGAGATGGACTAAGC
CCTCTTCCTTCTCTGACTCAGAGCGATAAATCCAATTGTTGTTGTTAACTTGTTTATTGCAGCTTATAAT
GGTTACAAATAAAGCAATAGCATCACAAATTTCACAAATAAAGCATTTTTTTCACTGCATTCTAGTTGTG
GTTTGTCCAAACTCATCAATGTATCTTAGCGCTCGGTCGTTCGGCTGCGGCGAGCGGTATCAGCTCACTC
AAAGGCGGTAATACGGTTATCCACAGAATCAGGGGATAACGCAGGAAAGAACATGTGAGCAAAAGGCCAG
CAAAAGGCCAGGAACCGTAAAAAGGCCGCGTTGCTGGCGTTTTTCCATAGGCTCCGCCCCCCTGACGAGC
ATCACAAAAATCGACGCTCAAGTCAGAGGTGGCGAAACCCGACAGGACTATAAAGATACCAGGCGTTTCC
CCCTGGAAGCTCCCTCGTGCGCTCTCCTGTTCCGACCCTGCCGCTTACCGGATACCTGTCCGCCTTTCTC
CCTTCGGGAAGCGTGGCGCTTTCTCATAGCTCACGCTGTAGGTATCTCAGTTCGGTGTAGGTCGTTCGCT
CCAAGCTGGGCTGTGTGCACGAACCCCCCGTTCAGCCCGACCGCTGCGCCTTATCCGGTAACTATCGTCT
TGAGTCCAACCCGGTAAGACACGACTTATCGCCACTGGCAGCAGCCACTGGTAACAGGATTAGCAGAGCG
AGGTATGTAGGCGGTGCTACAGAGTTCTTGAAGTGGTGGCCTAACTACGGCTACACTAGAAGAACAGTAT
TTGGTATCTGCGCTCTGCTGAAGCCAGTTACCTTCGGAAAAAGAGTTGGTAGCTCTTGATCCGGCAAACA
AACCACCGCTGGTAGCGGTGGTTTTTTTGTTTGCAAGCAGCAGATTACGCGCAGAAAAAAAGGATCTCAA
GAAGATCCTTTGATCTTTTCTACGGGGTCTGACGCTCAGTGGAACGAAAACTCACGTTAAGGGATTTTGG
TCATGAGATTATCAAAAAGGATCTTCACCTAGATCCTTTTAAATTAAAAATGAAGTTTTAAATCAATCTA
AAGTATATATGAGTAAACTTGGTCTGACAGCCCCTGCGCAACGTGGCAGGAAGCGCGCGCTGGCAAATGC
TAAACCACTGCAGTGGTTACCAGTGCTTGATCAGTGAGGCACCGATCTCAGCGATCTGCCTATTTCGTTC
GTCCATAGTGGCCTGACTCCCCGTCGTGTAGATCACTACGATTCGTGAGGGCTTACCATCAGGCCCCAGC
GCAGCAATGATGCCGCGAGAGCCGCGTTCACCGGCCCCCGATTTGTCAGCAATGAACCAGCCAGCAGGGA
GGGCCGAGCGAAGAAGTGGTCCTGCTACTTTGTCCGCCTCCATCCAGTCTATGAGCTGCTGTCGTGATGC
TAGAGTAAGAAGTTCGCCAGTGAGTAGTTTCCGAAGAGTTGTGGCCATTGCTACTGGCATCGTGGTATCA
CGCTCGTCGTTCGGTATGGCTTCGTTCAACTCTGGTTCCCAGCGGTCAAGCCGGGTCACATGATCACCCA
TATTATGAAGAAATGCAGTCAGCTCCTTAGGGCCTCCGATCGTTGTCAGAAGTAAGTTGGCCGCGGTGTT
GTCGCTCATGGTAATGGCAGCACTACACAATTCTCTTACCGTCATGCCATCCGTAAGATGCTTTTCCGTG
ACCGGCGAGTACTCAACCAAGTCGTTTTGTGAGTAGTGTATACGGCGACCAAGCTGCTCTTGCCCGGCGT
CTATACGGGACAACACCGCGCCACATAGCAGTACTTTGAAAGTGCTCATCATCGGGAATCGTTCTTCGGG
GCGGAAAGACTCAAGGATCTTGCCGCTATTGAGATCCAGTTCGATATAGCCCACTCTTGCACCCAGTTGA
TCTTCAGCATCTTTTACTTTCACCAGCGTTTCGGGGTGTGCAAAAACAGGCAAGCAAAATGCCGCAAAGA
AGGGAATGAGTGCGACACGAAAATGTTGGATGCTCATACTCGTCCTTTTTCAATATTATTGAAGCATTTA
TCAGGGTTACTAGTACGTCTCTCAAGGATAAGTAAGTAATATTAAGGTACGGGAGGTATTGGACAGGCCG
CAATAAAATATCTTTATTTTCATTACATCTGTGTGTTGGTTTTTTGTGTGAATCGATAGTACTAACATAC
GCTCTCCATCAAAACAAAACGAAACAAAACAAACTAGCAAAATAGGCTGTCCCCAGTGCAAGTGCAGGTG
CCAGAACATTTCTCTGGCCTAACCAGGCTCCCCAGCAGGCAGAAGTATGCAAAGCATGCATCTCAATTAG
TCAGCAACCATAGTCCCGCCCCTAACTCCGCCCATCCCGCCCCTAACTCCGCCCAGTTCCGCCCATTCTC
CGCCCCATGGCTGACTAATTTTTTTTATTTATGCAGAGGCCGAGGCCGCCTCGGCCTCTGAGCTATTCCA
GAAGTAGTGAGGAGGCTTTTTTGGAGGCCTAGGCTTTTGCAAAAAGCTTTGCAAAGATGGATAAAGTTTT
AAACAGAGAGGAATCTTTGCAGCTAATGGACCTTCTAGGTCTTGAAAGGAGTGGGAATTGGCTCCGGTGC
CCGTCAGTGGGCAGAGCGCACATCGCCCACAGTCCCCGAGAAGTTGGGGGGAGGGGTCGGCAATTGAACC
GGTGCCTAGAGAAGGTGGCGCGGGGTAAACTGGGAAAGTGATGTCGTGTACTGGCTCCGCCTTTTTCCCG
AGGGTGGGGGAGAACCGTATATAAGTGCAGTAGTCGCCGTGAACGTTCTTTTTCGCAACGGGTTTGCCGC
CAGAACACAGGTAAGTGCCGTGTGTGGTTCCCGCGGGCCTGGCCTCTTTACGGGTTATGGCCCTTGCGTG
CCTTGAATTACTTCCACCTGGCTGCAGTACGTGATTCTTGATCCCGAGCTTCGGGTTGGAAGTGGGTGGG
AGAGTTCGAGGCCTTGCGCTTAAGGAGCCCCTTCGCCTCGTGCTTGAGTTGAGGCCTGGCCTGGGCGCTG
GGGCCGCCGCGTGCGAATCTGGTGGCACCTTCGCGCCTGTCTCGCTGCTTTCGATAAGTCTCTAGCCATT
TAAAATTTTTGATGACCTGCTGCGACGCTTTTTTTCTGGCAAGATAGTCTTGTAAATGCGGGCCAAGATC
TGCACACTGGTATTTCGGTTTTTGGGGCCGCGGGCGGCGACGGGGCCCGTGCGTCCCAGCGCACATGTTC
GGCGAGGCGGGGCCTGCGAGCGCGGCCACCGAGAATCGGACGGGGGTAGTCTCAAGCTGGCCGGCCTGCT
CTGGTGCCTGGCCTCGCGCCGCCGTGTATCGCCCCGCCCTGGGCGGCAAGGCTGGCCCGGTCGGCACCAG
TTGCGTGAGCGGAAAGATGGCCGCTTCCCGGCCCTGCTGCAGGGAGCTCAAAATGGAGGACGCGGCGCTC
GGGAGAGCGGGCGGGTGAGTCACCCACACAAAGGAAAAGGGCCTTTCCGTCCTCAGCCGTCGCTTCATGT
GACTCCACGGAGTACCGGGCGCCGTCCAGGCACCTCGATTAGTTCTCGAGCTTTTGGAGTACGTCGTCTT
TAGGTTGGGGGGAGGGGTTTTATGCGATGGAGTTTCCCCACACTGAGTGGGTGGAGACTGAAGTTAGGCC
AGCTTGGCACTTGATGTAATTCTCCTTGGAATTTGCCCTTTTTGAGTTTGGATCTTGGTTCATTCTCAAG
CCTCAGACAGTGGTTCAAAGTTTTTTTCTTCCATTTCAGGTGTCGTGAATTGCGGAAGGCCGTCAAGGCC
ACGTG
